Addgene plasmid #114960: RHS16 N12_pECIA2
Purpose: Bait vector RHS16 N12_pECIA2 should be used with prey vector RHS16 N12_pECIA14.
Depositing lab: Youssef Belkhadir. Depositing organization: Gregor Mendel Institute of Molecular Plant Biology. Publication: An extracellular network of Arabidopsis leucine-rich repeat receptor kinases. Smakowska-Luzan E, Mott GA, Parys K, Stegmann M, Howton TC, Layeghifard M, Neuhold J, Lehner A, Kong J, Grunwald K, Weinberger N, Satbhai SB, Mayer D, Busch W, Madalinski M, Stolt-Bergner P, Provart NJ, Mukhtar MS, Zipfel C, Desveaux D, Guttman DS, Belkhadir Y. Nature. 2018 Jan 18;553(7688):342-346. doi: 10.1038/nature25184. Epub 2018 Jan 10. PubMed 29320478.
Backbone
  Vector backbone: pECIA2
  Backbone manufacturer: Chris Garcia (Addgene plasmid # 47032)
  Vector type: Insect Expression
Growth in bacteria
  Bacterial resistance: Ampicillin, 100 μg/mL
  Growth temperature: 37°C
  Growth strain: DH5alpha
  Copy number: High Copy
Gene/Insert
  Gene/Insert name: AT4G29180
  Species: A. thaliana (mustard weed)
  Promoter: Metallothionein (Copper-Inducible)
  Tag / fusion protein: Fc, V5 and hexahistidine tags (C terminal on backbone)
  Cloning method: Ligation Independent Cloning
Terms and licenses: Academic/Nonprofit Terms; Industry Terms: Not Available to Industry
Depositor comments: Plasmid for secreted expression in Drosophila cell culture by induction via CuSO4. Insert is an extracellular domain of indicated LRR-RK, C-terminally tagged with Fc, V5 and hexahistidine tags. Insert Protein Sequence: QAGFISIDCGSPPNINYVDTDTGISYTWDAPFINAGVNLNVSEEYGYPKNPVLPFPLADVRSFPQGNRNCYTLTPSDGKGNLYLIRASFMYGNYDGKNALPEFDLYVNVNFWTSVKLRNASENVIKEILSFAESDTIYVCLVNKGKGTPFISALELRPMNSSIYGTEFGRNVSLVLYQRWDTGYLNGTGRYQKDTYDRIWSPYSPVSWNTTMTTGYIDIFQSGYRPPDEVIKTAASPKSDDEPLELSWTSSDPDTRFYAYLYFAELENLKRNESREIKIFWNGSPVSGAFNPSPEYSMTVSNSRAFTGKDHWISVQKTAESTRPPILNAIEIFSAQSLDEFYTRIDDVQAIESIKSTYKVNKIWTGDPCSPRLFPWEGIGCSYNTSSYQIKSLNLSSSGLHGPIAFAFRNLSLLESLDLSNNNLKGIVPEFLADLKYLKSLNLKGNNLTGFIPRSLRKRATANGLALSVDEQNICHSRSCR
How to cite: RHS16 N12_pECIA2 was a gift from Youssef Belkhadir (Addgene plasmid # 114960 ; http://n2t.net/addgene:114960 ; RRID:Addgene_114960)
