[The description below was written by a language model from this plasmid's Addgene catalogue record and pLannotate feature annotations shown in this document.]
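Description:
RHS16 N12_pECIA2 is an insect-cell expression plasmid built on the pECIA2 backbone, designed for secreted production of a plant receptor ectodomain in Drosophila cell culture. It is propagated in E. coli through a high-copy ColE1/pUC-type origin and selected with ampicillin via the β-lactamase gene. The annotation also picks up fragments of lacZα, lacI, rop, bom and the lac promoter/operator region, which appear to be pUC/pBR322-derived backbone remnants with no role in the expression cassette.

The cassette is driven by the Drosophila metallothionein promoter, which is induced with copper sulfate. Downstream, a Drosophila BiP signal sequence directs the product into the secretory pathway. It is fused to the extracellular domain of the Arabidopsis thaliana leucine-rich repeat receptor kinase encoded by AT4G29180, which was inserted by ligation-independent cloning. The ectodomain is followed in frame by a human IgG1 Fc fragment, a V5 epitope and, according to the catalogue record, a hexahistidine tag; the His tag is not annotated separately in the feature table. An SV40 polyadenylation signal is annotated downstream of the tags, although it is listed on the opposite strand.

The record designates this plasmid as the "bait" vector, to be used together with the matching "prey" construct carrying the same ectodomain in pECIA14. Such pairs come from a study mapping extracellular interactions among Arabidopsis LRR receptor kinases. The Fc tag typically serves for dimerization and capture of the secreted bait, while V5 and His allow detection or purification, though the record does not spell out these roles.
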