Features (pLannotate 1.2.2; 18 found; start..end, strand, type, name):
     23..449     +  promoter       MT promoter: Drosophila metallothionein promoter
    467..520     +  sig_peptide    BiP signal sequence: Drosophila BiP signal sequence
    479..1963    +  CDS            Y4291_ARATH (fragment): Experimental evidence at protein level: Swiss-Prot protein existence level 1. From Arabidopsis thaliana (Mouse-ear cress).
   1994..2674    +  CDS            IGHG1 (fragment): IGHG1_HUMAN - Experimental evidence at protein level: Swiss-Prot protein existence level 1. Constant region of immunoglobulin heavy chains. Immunoglobulins, also known as antibodies, are membrane-bound or secreted glycoproteins produced by B lymphocytes. In the recognition phase of humoral immunity, the membrane-bound immunoglobulins serve as receptors which, upon binding of a specific antigen, trigger the clonal expansion and differentiation of B lymphocytes into immunoglobulins- secreting plasma cells. Secreted immunoglobulins mediate the effector phase of humoral immunity, which results in
   2693..2734    +  CDS            V5 tag: epitope tag from simian virus 5
   2834..2968    -  polyA_signal   SV40 poly(A) signal: SV40 polyadenylation signal
   2991..3075    -  CDS            large T antigen (fragment): large T antigen from SV40 (simian virus 40)
   3075..3099    +  misc_feature   MCS (fragment): pUC18/19 multiple cloning site
   3136..3152    -  protein_bind   lac operator: The lac repressor binds to the lac operator to inhibit transcription in E. coli. This inhibition can be relieved by adding lactose or isopropyl-β-D-thiogalactopyranoside (IPTG). lac repressor encoded by lacI
   3160..3190    -  promoter       lac promoter: promoter for the E. coli lac operon
   3205..3226    -  protein_bind   CAP binding site: CAP binding activates transcription in the presence of cAMP. E. coli catabolite activator protein
   3239..3331    -  CDS            lacI (fragment): lac repressor; lacI; The lac repressor binds to the lac operator to inhibit transcription in E. coli. This inhibition can be relieved by adding lactose or isopropyl-β-D-thiogalactopyranoside (IPTG).
   3514..4102    -  rep_origin     ori: high-copy-number ColE1/pMB1/pBR322/pUC origin of replication
   4273..5133    -  CDS            AmpR: β-lactamase; bla; confers resistance to ampicillin, carbenicillin, and related antibiotics
   5134..5238    -  promoter       AmpR promoter: bla
   5333..5368    +  CDS            rop (fragment): Rop protein, which maintains plasmids at low copy number; rop
   5470..5569    +  misc_feature   bom (fragment): basis of mobility region from pBR322
   5575..21      -  CDS            lacZα (fragment) (across the origin): LacZα fragment of β-galactosidase; lacZ fragment
>Addgene plasmid #114960 | RHS16 N12_pECIA2 | addgene full sequence | sequence record 296643 | Addgene NGS Result
GTAAAACGACGGCCAGTGAATTAATTCGTTGCAGGACAGGATGTGGTGCCCGATGTGACTAGCTCTTTGC
TGCAGGCCGTCCTATCCTCTGGTTCCGATAAGAGACCCAGAACTCCGGCCCCCCACCGCCCACCGCCACC
CCCATACATATGTGGTACGCAAGTAAGAGTGCCTGCGCATGCCCCATGTGCCCCACCAAGAGCTTTGCAT
CCCATACAAGTCCCCAAAGTGGAGAACCGAACCAATTCTTCGCGGGCAGAACAAAAGCTTCTGCACACGT
CTCCACTCGAATTTGGAGCCGGCCGGCGTGTGCAAAAGAGGTGAATCGAACGAAAGACCCGTGTGTAAAG
CCGCGTTTCCAAAATGTATAAAACCGAGAGCATCTGGCCAATGTGCATCAGTTGTGGTCAGCAGCAAAAT
CAAGTGAATCATCTCAGTGCAACTAAAGGGGGGATCCGATCTCAATATGAAGTTATGCATATTACTGGCC
GTCGTGGCCTTTGTTGGCCTCTCGCTCGGGCAAGCAGGTTTCATCAGCATAGATTGTGGGTCACCCCCTA
ATATTAACTATGTAGACACTGATACTGGTATCAGTTACACCTGGGATGCACCTTTCATCAACGCTGGAGT
AAATCTGAACGTCTCTGAAGAATACGGTTACCCGAAAAACCCGGTTTTGCCTTTCCCGCTTGCTGATGTA
AGATCTTTTCCTCAAGGAAACAGGAACTGTTACACCTTAACCCCCTCCGATGGAAAAGGGAATCTTTATC
TCATCAGAGCTTCGTTTATGTATGGAAACTACGATGGTAAAAATGCTTTACCTGAGTTTGATCTCTACGT
AAACGTGAATTTCTGGACCTCGGTGAAACTCAGAAATGCTTCTGAGAACGTCATCAAGGAGATCCTCAGC
TTTGCAGAGTCAGATACAATATATGTTTGCCTTGTGAACAAAGGTAAAGGAACTCCTTTTATTTCAGCGT
TGGAGCTTCGACCAATGAACAGCTCCATCTATGGAACTGAGTTTGGAAGAAATGTCTCATTGGTACTCTA
TCAAAGATGGGATACAGGATATTTGAATGGAACAGGACGGTACCAAAAGGATACATATGATCGTATTTGG
TCTCCGTACTCTCCAGTGTCTTGGAATACAACTATGACTACTGGGTATATCGATATTTTTCAGTCTGGTT
ATAGGCCACCAGATGAAGTTATTAAGACAGCTGCTTCGCCTAAAAGTGACGATGAACCATTGGAACTGTC
TTGGACATCAAGCGATCCAGATACTCGGTTTTATGCGTACCTTTATTTTGCAGAACTTGAAAATCTCAAG
AGGAATGAGAGCAGAGAAATCAAGATATTCTGGAATGGATCGCCTGTTTCAGGAGCTTTTAACCCCTCTC
CTGAGTATTCAATGACAGTGTCTAACTCACGAGCTTTCACTGGTAAAGATCACTGGATTTCTGTTCAGAA
GACCGCAGAGTCAACGCGTCCACCAATACTCAATGCTATTGAGATTTTTTCAGCACAATCTCTGGATGAA
TTTTACACCAGAATTGACGATGTTCAAGCCATAGAAAGCATAAAATCAACGTATAAAGTGAATAAGATTT
GGACTGGTGATCCTTGCTCTCCCAGACTCTTCCCTTGGGAAGGTATTGGATGCAGCTACAACACTTCTAG
TTATCAAATCAAGTCCCTAAATCTTAGTTCAAGTGGATTACATGGACCAATAGCGTTCGCATTTAGAAAT
CTCTCCCTTCTTGAGTCATTGGATTTATCAAACAACAACCTCAAAGGAATTGTGCCGGAATTTTTGGCTG
ATCTAAAATATCTGAAGTCCCTGAATTTGAAAGGAAATAACTTGACTGGGTTTATCCCAAGATCTCTTAG
GAAAAGAGCAACGGCTAATGGACTTGCACTCAGTGTCGATGAACAAAACATTTGTCACTCACGTTCATGT
CGGCTGGAGGTGCTGTTCCAGGGACCAGGGAGCGACAAAACTCACACATGCCCACCGTGCCCAGCACCTG
AACTCCTGGGGGGACCGTCAGTCTTCCTCTTCCCCCCAAAACCCAAGGACACCCTCATGATCTCCCGGAC
CCCTGAGGTCACATGCGTGGTGGTGGACGTGAGCCACGAAGACCCTGAGGTCAAGTTCAACTGGTACGTG
GACGGCGTGGAGGTGCATAATGCCAAGACAAAGCCGCGGGAGGAGCAGTACAACAGCACGTACCGTGTGG
TCAGCGTCCTCACCGTCCTGCACCAGGACTGGCTGAATGGCAAGGAGTACAAGTGCAAGGTCTCCAACAA
AGCCCTCCCAGCCCCCATCGAGAAAACCATCTCCAAAGCCAAAGGGCAGCCCCGAGAACCACAGGTGTAC
ACCCTGCCCCCATCCCGGGAGGAGATGACCAAGAACCAGGTCAGCCTGACCTGCCTGGTCAAAGGCTTCT
ATCCCAGCGACATCGCCGTGGAGTGGGAGAGCAATGGGCAGCCGGAGAACAACTACAAGACCACGCCTCC
CGTGCTGGACTCCGACGGCTCCTTCTTCCTCTACAGCAAGCTCACCGTGGACAAGAGCAGGTGGCAGCAG
GGGAACGTCTTCTCATGCTCCGTGATGCATGAGGGTCTGCACAACCACTACACGCAGAAGAGCCTCTCCC
TGTCTCCGGGTAAATCTAGAGGGCCCTTCGAAGGTAAGCCTATCCCTAACCCTCTCCTCGGTCTCGATTC
TACGCGTACCGGTCATCATCACCATCACCATTGAGTTTAAACCCGCTGATCAGCCTCGACTGTGCCTTCT
AAGGCCTGAGCTCGCTGATCAGCCTCGATCGAGGATCCAGACATGATAAGATACATTGATGAGTTTGGAC
AAACCACAACTAGAATGCAGTGAAAAAAATGCTTTATTTGTGAAATTTGTGATGCTATTGCTTTATTTGT
AACCATTATAAGCTGCAATAAACAAGTTAACAACAACAATTGCATTCATTTTATGTTTCAGGTTCAGGGG
GAGGTGTGGGAGGTTTTTTAAAGCAAGTAAAACCTCTACAAATGTGGTATGGCTGATTATGATCAGTCGA
CCTGCAGGCATGCAAGCTTGGCGTAATCATGGTCATAGCTGTTTCCTGTGTGAAATTGTTATCCGCTCAC
AATTCCACACAACATACGAGCCGGAAGCATAAAGTGTAAAGCCTGGGGTGCCTAATGAGTGAGCTAACTC
ACATTAATTGCGTTGCGCTCACTGCCCGCTTTCCAGTCGGGAAACCTGTCGTGCCAGCTGCATTAATGAA
TCGGCCAACGCGCGGGGAGAGGCGGTTTGCGTATTGGGCGCTCTTCCGCTTCCTCGCTCACTGACTCGCT
GCGCTCGGTCGTTCGGCTGCGGCGAGCGGTATCAGCTCACTCAAAGGCGGTAATACGGTTATCCACAGAA
TCAGGGGATAACGCAGGAAAGAACATGTGAGCAAAAGGCCAGCAAAAGGCCAGGAACCGTAAAAAGGCCG
CGTTGCTGGCGTTTTTCCATAGGCTCCGCCCCCCTGACGAGCATCACAAAAATCGACGCTCAAGTCAGAG
GTGGCGAAACCCGACAGGACTATAAAGATACCAGGCGTTTCCCCCTGGAAGCTCCCTCGTGCGCTCTCCT
GTTCCGACCCTGCCGCTTACCGGATACCTGTCCGCCTTTCTCCCTTCGGGAAGCGTGGCGCTTTCTCATA
GCTCACGCTGTAGGTATCTCAGTTCGGTGTAGGTCGTTCGCTCCAAGCTGGGCTGTGTGCACGAACCCCC
CGTTCAGCCCGACCGCTGCGCCTTATCCGGTAACTATCGTCTTGAGTCCAACCCGGTAAGACACGACTTA
TCGCCACTGGCAGCAGCCACTGGTAACAGGATTAGCAGAGCGAGGTATGTAGGCGGTGCTACAGAGTTCT
TGAAGTGGTGGCCTAACTACGGCTACACTAGAAGAACAGTATTTGGTATCTGCGCTCTGCTGAAGCCAGT
TACCTTCGGAAAAAGAGTTGGTAGCTCTTGATCCGGCAAACAAACCACCGCTGGTAGCGGTGGTTTTTTT
GTTTGCAAGCAGCAGATTACGCGCAGAAAAAAAGGATCTCAAGAAGATCCTTTGATCTTTTCTACGGGGT
CTGACGCTCAGTGGAACGAAAACTCACGTTAAGGGATTTTGGTCATGAGATTATCAAAAAGGATCTTCAC
CTAGATCCTTTTAAATTAAAAATGAAGTTTTAAATCAATCTAAAGTATATATGAGTAAACTTGGTCTGAC
AGTTACCAATGCTTAATCAGTGAGGCACCTATCTCAGCGATCTGTCTATTTCGTTCATCCATAGTTGCCT
GACTCCCCGTCGTGTAGATAACTACGATACGGGAGGGCTTACCATCTGGCCCCAGTGCTGCAATGATACC
GCGAGACCCACGCTCACCGGCTCCAGATTTATCAGCAATAAACCAGCCAGCCGGAAGGGCCGAGCGCAGA
AGTGGTCCTGCAACTTTATCCGCCTCCATCCAGTCTATTAATTGTTGCCGGGAAGCTAGAGTAAGTAGTT
CGCCAGTTAATAGTTTGCGCAACGTTGTTGCCATTGCTACAGGCATCGTGGTGTCACGCTCGTCGTTTGG
TATGGCTTCATTCAGCTCCGGTTCCCAACGATCAAGGCGAGTTACATGATCCCCCATGTTGTGCAAAAAA
GCGGTTAGCTCCTTCGGTCCTCCGATCGTTGTCAGAAGTAAGTTGGCCGCAGTGTTATCACTCATGGTTA
TGGCAGCACTGCATAATTCTCTTACTGTCATGCCATCCGTAAGATGCTTTTCTGTGACTGGTGAGTACTC
AACCAAGTCATTCTGAGAATAGTGTATGCGGCGACCGAGTTGCTCTTGCCCGGCGTCAATACGGGATAAT
ACCGCGCCACATAGCAGAACTTTAAAAGTGCTCATCATTGGAAAACGTTCTTCGGGGCGAAAACTCTCAA
GGATCTTACCGCTGTTGAGATCCAGTTCGATGTAACCCACTCGTGCACCCAACTGATCTTCAGCATCTTT
TACTTTCACCAGCGTTTCTGGGTGAGCAAAAACAGGAAGGCAAAATGCCGCAAAAAAGGGAATAAGGGCG
ACACGGAAATGTTGAATACTCATACTCTTCCTTTTTCAATATTATTGAAGCATTTATCAGGGTTATTGTC
TCATGAGCGGATACATATTTGAATGTATTTAGAAAAATAAACAAATAGGGGTTCCGCGCACATTTCCCCG
AAAAGTGCCACCTGACGTCTAAGAAACCATTATTATCATGACATTAACCTATAAAAATAGGCGTATCACG
AGGCCCTTTCGTCTCGCGCGTTTCGGTGATGACGGTGAAAACCTCTGACACATGCAGCTCCCGGAGACGG
TCACAGCTTGTCTGTAAGCGGATGCCGGGAGCAGACAAGCCCGTCAGGGCGCGTCAGCGGGTGTTGGCGG
GTGTCGGGGCTGGCTTAACTATGCGGCATCAGAGCAGATTGTACTGAGAGTGCACCATATGCGGTGTGAA
ATACCGCACAGATGCGTAAGGAGAAAATACCGCATCAGGCGCCATTCGCCATTCAGGCTGCGCAACTGTT
GGGAAGGGCGATCGGTGCGGGCCTCTTCGCTATTACGCCAGCTGGCGAAAGGGGGATGTGCTGCAAGGCG
ATTAAGTTGGGTAACGCCAGGGTTTTCCCAGTCACGACGTT
